>Addgene plasmid #226805 | pCMK105 | addgene full sequence | sequence record 455429 | Addgene NGS Result
TTCATCCGCTTATTATCACTTATTCAGGCGTAGCAACCAGGCGTTTAAGGGCACCAATAACTGCCTTAAA
AAAATTACGCCCCGTGAGTTTTCGTTCCACTGAGCGTCAGACCCCGTAGAAAAGATCAAAGGATCTTCTT
GAGATCCTTTTTTTCTGCGCGTAATCTGCTGCTTGCAAACAAAAAAACCACCGCTACCAGCGGTGGTTTG
TTTGCCGGATCAAGAGCTACCAACTCTTTTTCCGAAGGTAACTGGCTTCAGCAGAGCGCAGATACCAAAT
ACTGTCCTTCTAGTGTAGCCGTAGTTAGGCCACCACTTCAAGAACTCTGTAGCACCGCCTACATACCTCG
CTCTGCTAATCCTGTTACCAGTGGCTGCTGCCAGTGGCGATAAGTCGTGTCTTACCGGGTTGGACTCAAG
ACGATAGTTACCGGATAAGGCGCAGCGGTCGGGCTGAACGGGGGGTTCGTGCACACAGCCCAGCTTGGAG
CGAACGACCTACACCGAACTGAGATACCTACAGCGTGAGCTATGAGAAAGCGCCACGCTTCCCGAAGGGA
GAAAGGCGGACAGGTATCCGGTAAGCGGCAGGGTCGGAACAGGAGAGCGCACGAGGGAGCTTCCAGGGGG
AAACGCCTGGTATCTTTATAGTCCTGTCGGGTTTCGCCACCTCTGACTTGAGCGTCGATTTTTGTGATGC
TCGTCAGGGGGGCGGAGCCTATGGAAAAACGCCAGCAACGCGGCCTTTTTACGGTTCCTGGCCTTTTGCT
GGCCTTTTGCTCACATGTTCTTTCCTGCGTTATCCCCTGATTCTGTGGATAACCGTATTACCGCCTTTGA
GTGAGCTTGATTGGCTATGATCTACCAAAGCTGGCGATTTTTCTGCAAACCGAATTAGAACCACAATTTG
ATTTTTTAAAGCCGATTACCATTGCCAACCTGAAGGAAATAGCGATCGCCTTTATGGAGGATGGCCACGA
GGCTTGTCGGGTCTCCCATTATTGTGGATCGGTACCGGATGAGCGGGCGAGCTTTAATTTACGCTTGCGG
CAATATCGCCAGGCCCAGCCTTGGCTGCGAAATCATCTCGATCCTGCAAGGGGCGATCGCCTGCACCATT
GGTCGGATCACCAACGCACCATTTTCTACGGCAGGCGCACCAATCCCGACACCCAGCAGCGGCTTGTGTT
AGTGGCGCACATGGCCGGGGCTCCGAAGACCGTTGAGATTGGCAAATGGCTCGCCCTGGATTTGGATCGT
TGGCAGTTGGCGATCGCCACACCGACTTTGAAGATCAACACCATCTATGACTTAGCCCAAATTCACTTGC
ACAATGGCGAAGGTTTTCTGTTATCTGAAATTCCTCCCTAAATGATGTCTTTTGAGCCTAAAAACACACT
TTTTTGACCTAATTTAACCCAGACGTCGGAATTGCCAGCTGGGGCGCCCTCTGGTAAGGTTGGGAAGCCC
TGCAAAGTAAACTGGATGGCTTTCTTGCCGCCAAGGATCTGATGGCGCAGGGGATCATGATCTGATCAAG
AGACAGGATGAGGATCGTTTCGCATGATTGAACAAGATGGATTGCACGCAGGTTCTCCGGCCGCTTGGGT
GGAGAGGCTATTCGGCTATGACTGGGCACAACAGACAATCGGCTGCTCTGATGCCGCCGTGTTCCGGCTG
TCAGCGCAGGGGCGCCCGGTTCTTTTTGTCAAGACCGACCTGTCCGGTGCCCTGAATGAACTGCAGGACG
AGGCAGCGCGGCTATCGTGGCTGGCCACGACGGGCGTTCCTTGCGCAGCTGTGCTCGACGTTGTCACTGA
AGCGGGAAGGGACTGGCTGCTATTGGGCGAAGTGCCGGGGCAGGATCTCCTGTCATCTCACCTTGCTCCT
GCCGAGAAAGTATCCATCATGGCTGATGCAATGCGGCGGCTGCATACGCTTGATCCGGCTACCTGCCCAT
TCGACCACCAAGCGAAACATCGCATCGAGCGAGCACGTACTCGGATGGAAGCCGGTCTTGTCGATCAGGA
TGATCTGGACGAAGAGCATCAGGGGCTCGCGCCAGCCGAACTGTTCGCCAGGCTCAAGGCGCGCATGCCC
GACGGCGAGGATCTCGTCGTGACCCATGGCGATGCCTGCTTGCCGAATATCATGGTGGAAAATGGCCGCT
TTTCTGGATTCATCGACTGTGGCCGGCTGGGTGTGGCGGACCGCTATCAGGACATAGCGTTGGCTACCCG
TGATATTGCTGAAGAGCTTGGCGGCGAATGGGCTGACCGCTTCCTCGTGCTTTACGGTATCGCCGCTCCC
GATTCGCAGCGCATCGCCTTCTATCGCCTTCTTGACGAGTTCTTCTGAGCGGGACTCTGGGGTTCGAGAG
CTCGCTTGGACTCCTGTTGATAGATCCAGTAATGACCTCAGAACTCCATCTGGATTTGTTCAGAACGCTC
GGTTGCCGCCGGGCGTTTTTTATTGGTGAGAATCCAAGCACTAGTCATTCCCCCTCTTGCCTACAGCATC
TCCCCCAGGGGAGAATTCTTCCTGTTTCAACTCCCTCTAACGTAAACCCATTGAATTTAAAAAAGACTTT
ATGACTGCTTTACTGCTCCATGACCAACATTATTCCCTTGATCATGAAGCCTTTCTCTCAACCCTCAGCA
ACACAGAAAATTTACTCATTATTCAAGATCTAGATGGCGTTTGCATGGGGTTAGTCAAAGACCCCTTAAC
CCGCAAAATTGATCCTGACTATATCCGCGCCACACGCAAGTTTAGAGACCACTTCTTTGTCCTCACCAAC
GGTGAACATGAAGGCAGAAGGGGAGTAAATCGCATCGTTGAACGGGCATTTCGCAATGTTGAAGCCAAAG
AGGAAACAAGCTATTTACCTGGTTTAGCAGCAGGGGGTGTGCAATGGCAGACAGATAATGGCCAAATTTC
CCATCCCGGTGTTAGCCAAGCAGAACTCGATTTCCTTGCCACAGTGCCAGATTTAATTGGTCAAAGTTTA
GGACAATTTTTTACTAAATATGTTGATATTTTTCCCGCTGAGCTTCAACCTGAGCTGATCCATGCTTCTG
TTTTAGATAATCTCGTTTCTCGCACCTCGCTAACGGATTCACCACTCCAAGAATTGGAGCCAATCAATTC
TTGCGGAGAACTGTGAATGCGCAAACCAACCCTTGGCAGAACATATCCATCGCGTCCGCCATCTCCAGCA
GCCGCACGCGGCGCATCTCGGGCAGCGTTGGGTCCTGGCCACGGGTGCGCATGATCGTGCTCCTGTCGTT
GAGGACCCGGCTAGGCTGGCGGGGTTGCCTTACTGGTTAGCAGAATGAATCACCGATACGCGAGCGAACG
TGAAGCGACTGCTGCTGCAAAACGTCTGCGACCTGAGCAACAACATGAATGGTCTTCGGTTTCCGTGTTT
CGTAAAGTCTGGAAACGCGGAAGTCCCCTACGTGCTGCTGAAGTTGCCCGCAACAGAGAGTGGAACCAAC
CGGTGATACCACGATACTATGACTGAGAGTCAACGCCATGAGCGGCCTCATTTCTTATTCTGAGTTACAA
CAGTCCGCACCGCTGCCGGTAGCTCCTTCCGGTGGGCGCGGGGCATGACTATCGTCGCCGCACTTATGAC
TGTCTTCTTTATCATGCAACTCGTAGGACAGGTGCCGGCAGCGCCCAACAGTCCCCCGGCCACGGGGCCT
GCCACCATACCCACGCCGAAACAAGCGCCCTGCACCATTATGTTCCGGATCTGCATCGCAGGATGCTGCT
GGCTACCCTGTGGAACACCTACATCTGTATTAACGAAGCGCTAACCGTTTTTATCAGGCTCTGGGAGGCA
GAATAAATGATCATATCGTCAATTATTACCTCCACGGGGAGAGCCTGAGCAAACTGGCCTCAGGCATTTG
AGAAGCACACGGTCACACTGCTTCCGGTAGTCAATAAACCGGTAAACCAGCAATAGACATAAGCGGCTAT
TTAACGACCCTGCCCTGAACCGACGACCGGGTCGAATTTGCTTTCGAATTTCTGCCA
Features (pLannotate 1.2.2; 9 found; start..end, strand, type, name):
    139..727     +  rep_origin     ori: high-copy-number ColE1/pMB1/pBR322/pUC origin of replication
   1428..1532    +  CDS            tnpA (fragment): TN5P_ECOLX - Also known as tnp. Experimental evidence at protein level: Swiss-Prot protein existence level 1. Mediates transposition of transposon Tn5 by a 'cut and paste' mechanism. First, the monomeric transposase binds the 19 bp inverted DNA repeats flanking the transposon. Then, dimerization of the DNA- bound transposase creates a synaptic DNA complex. After nicking of the first DNA strand, excision of the transposon proceeds through a series of intermediates. The transposase then mediates the insertion of the transposon at a new site by strand transfer. The activity of the wild- type tran
   1564..2355    +  CDS            neo: KKA2_KLEPN - Also known as kan, nptII. Experimental evidence at protein level: Swiss-Prot protein existence level 1. Resistance to kanamycin, neomycin, paromomycin, ribostamycin, butirosin and gentamicin B. From Klebsiella pneumoniae.
   2389..2483    +  terminator     lambda t0 terminator: transcription terminator from phage lambda
   2600..3133    +  CDS            stpA (fragment): STPA_SYNY3 - Experimental evidence at protein level: Swiss-Prot protein existence level 1. Phosphorylates glucosylglycerol-phosphate the precursor of the osmoprotectant glucosylglycerol necessary for salt adaptation of Synechocystis. From Synechocystis sp. (strain PCC 6803 / Kazusa).
   3330..3455    -  CDS            YPB1_ECOLX (fragment): Protein predicted: Swiss-Prot protein existence level 4. From Escherichia coli.
   3591..3684    +  CDS            TcR (fragment): tetracycline efflux protein; tet; confers resistance to tetracycline
   3681..3738    -  CDS            TcR (fragment): tetracycline efflux protein; tet; confers resistance to tetracycline
   3725..3823    +  CDS            YPB2_ECOLX (fragment): Protein predicted: Swiss-Prot protein existence level 4. From Escherichia coli.
