[The description below was written by a language model from this plasmid's Addgene catalogue record and pLannotate feature annotations shown in this document.]
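Description:
pCMK105 is a 4,047 bp pBR322-derived integration plasmid, catalogued as an empty backbone. It is designed to insert a kanamycin resistance marker into the glpK locus by homologous recombination. The associated publication concerns transformation of the cyanobacterium Synechococcus sp. PCC 7002, which is the implied target host, although the vector type field is unspecified. In E. coli the plasmid replicates from a ColE1/pMB1-family origin and is selected with kanamycin. Short tetracycline-resistance fragments and predicted pBR322 open reading frame fragments remain from the parental backbone and are not expected to be functional. No cyanobacterial replication origin is annotated, consistent with a plasmid that must integrate into the chromosome to confer stable resistance in the target host.

The payload is the neo (nptII) aminoglycoside phosphotransferase gene, followed by the phage lambda t0 transcription terminator. It is preceded by a small Tn5 transposase fragment, probably carried over with the native upstream region of the resistance gene; no promoter is explicitly annotated. According to the record, the cassette is flanked by 570 bp homology arms targeting glpK, and the left arm contains three homologous HIP1 (highly iterated palindrome 1) sites. The automated annotation does not label these arms or the HIP1 sites. The unannotated stretch upstream of the marker and the region downstream of the terminator, which includes a fragment matched to a Synechocystis stpA homologue, probably correspond to them.

The construct appears to belong to a series used to test how HIP1 sequences within homology arms affect transformation efficiency, an effect the publication title describes as dependent on homology and methylation.
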