Addgene plasmid #226805: pCMK105
Purpose: (Empty Backbone) Integrates KanR into glpK, 570 bp homology, three homologous HIP1 sites in left homology arm
Depositing lab: David Nielsen. Depositing organization: Arizona State University. Publication: Highly iterated palindrome 1 sequence improves Synechococcus sp. PCC 7002 transformation efficiencies in a homology- and methylation-dependent manner. Kamoku C, Nielsen DR. Biotechnol Prog. 2025 Jan 23:e3518. doi: 10.1002/btpr.3518. PubMed 39846505.
Backbone
  Vector backbone: pBR322
  Backbone size (bp): 4047
  Vector type: Unspecified
Growth in bacteria
  Bacterial resistance: Kanamycin, 50 μg/mL
  Growth temperature: 37°C
  Growth strain: DH5alpha
  Copy number: Unknown
Terms and licenses: Academic/Nonprofit Terms; Industry Terms: Not Available to Industry
Depositor comments: Please visit https://doi.org/10.1101/2024.09.10.611283 for bioRxiv preprint.
How to cite: pCMK105 was a gift from David Nielsen (Addgene plasmid # 226805 ; http://n2t.net/addgene:226805 ; RRID:Addgene_226805)
